>Addgene plasmid #67129 | pCellFree_G03 SREBF2 | addgene partial sequence | sequence record 120678 | T7term 5'-GCTAGTTATTGCTCAGCGG-3'
GGTACCACGCGTACCCAACACACGGACACATGCACGAACACGCATGCAGAGAGATCATACATCATCTATA
GAGAAGTACACGTAAAAGTAAGACTCGCTCGTCTGCCAGCTACAACCGAGAAGGCGACGTGAAAGGAACA
AGAAAGGAGGAGGAGGGCGGCCGCTTACACCACTTTGTACAAGAAAGTTGGGGAGGCGGCAATGGCAGTG
CCACCACCCAGCTTAACAATCATCTGCTGGCAGTCGTTGCAGGAGCGCCGGTCGCCCACCTTCTCCAGGG
TGCGGGCAGCTTCGGCCAGCAGCACTGCCCGCTGGCCCGGGGAGGAGAGGAAGGAGAGGGGCAGGTGGCG
GCAGGCCAGCAGGATGGCGGTGGCCCGCTCTCGCTGGCCGGGCCAGGCATCCACCTCTCCGTGCTTGGTG
CTCTGCGTGGTGCGCCGCCGCAGGCTGTGTTCCAGCAGCTGGTGGGTGCGGGTGGGGCTGGCTCCTGCCA
TCAGGCGCACGGTGGCTTCATGCAGGAACACCTTGCGGTATGCTGGGCGGAAGCTGTGTGCCAGCCTGCG
CAGGCTGCCCAGGTCCCGTTGGAAGCCCGCCAGTTCAGCGCCTGACGCGTGGTAGGTCTCCCCCACAGCC
TGGCTGGCACTGGCCTGTTTTTGCCAGAGCGCTGTCCGTAGCGACAGTAGCAGGTCACAGGTGAGCAGCT
GGACCACGTGGTTGAGGGCAGGGTCAGAGGTGGCCCCACTGACGTTGAGGCTGCTCCATAGGTGGCCACT
GGCCCTCTCGCAATGGCAGAAGGAACTCTGCTGCCCATCTGCTTTCCCAGGGAGTGAGGCATGCATGGCT
CTGCAGGCATGGAAGATGGCCTTCACCAGGGGGCTCTCTGTCACTTCCAGGGCCTTGGGGATGCGTTCCA
CTTTGGTAAAATGAGAGCGCACAGCTGCATCGTCTCCCTGGAGCCAGCTGATGGCCACAGTG
