>Addgene plasmid #67129 | pCellFree_G03 SREBF2 | addgene partial sequence | sequence record 120679 | EGFP-N 5'-CGTCGCCGTCCAGCTCGACCAG-3'
CTCCCGCCCTTGCTTGTGCCGTGGTGATGGTGGTGATGGTGGTGACCAGAGGTGCCCATGGTTTCACTTA
CGTGTTTAATGTCTTTACAGACTTTATACATTACTGTCATGGTTAAATAAAATAAAATAAAATAAAATAA
AATAAAATAAAATAAAATAAAATAAAATAAAATAAACTTAAGATGTCCCTATAGTGAGTCGTATTAGACG
TCAGGTGGCACTTTTCGGGGAAATGTGCGCGGAACCCCTATTTGTTTATTTTTCTAAATACATTCAAATA
TGTATCCGCTCATGAGACAATAACCCTGATAAATGCTTCAATAATATTGAAAAAGGAAGAGTATGAGTAT
TCAACATTTCCGTGTCGCCCTTATTCCCTTTTTTGCGGCATTTTGCCTTCCTGTTTTTGCTCACCCAGAA
ACGCTGGTGAAAGTAAAAGATGCTGAAGATCAGTTGGGTGCACGAGTGGGTTACATCGAACTGGATCTCA
ACAGCGGTAAGATCCTTGAGAGTTTTCGCCCCGAAGAACGTTTTCCAATGATGAGCACTTTTAAAGTTCT
GCTATGTGGCGCGGTATTATCCCGTATTGACGCCGGGCAAGAGCAACTCGGTCGCCGCATACACTATTCT
CAGAATGACTTGGTTGAGTACTCACCAGTCACAGAAAAGCATCTTACGGATGGCATGACAGTAAGAGAAT
TATGCAGTGCTGCCATAACCATGAGTGATAACACTGCGGCCAACTTACTTCTGACAACGATCGGAGGACC
GAAGGAGCTAACCGCTTTTTTGCACAACATGGGGGATCATGTAACTCGCCTTGATCGTTGGGAACCGGAG
CTGAATGAAGCCATACCAAACGACGAGCGTGACACCACGATGCCTGTAGCAATGGCAACAACGTTGCGCA
AACTATTAACTGGCGAACTACTTACTCTAGCTTCCCGGCAACAATTAATAGACTGGATGGAGGCCGGATA
AGTTGCAGGG
