[The description below was written by a language model from this plasmid's Addgene catalogue record.]
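Description:
pCellFree_G03 SREBF2 is a cell-free expression plasmid built on the pCellFree_G03 backbone, intended as a template for in vitro transcription and translation rather than for expression in living cells. It is propagated in E. coli as a high-copy plasmid under ampicillin selection. The record does not name the origin of replication, and no feature table is available, so the detailed arrangement of backbone elements, including any translation-enhancing leader sequences, cannot be described from the information given.

The insert is human SREBF2 (sterol regulatory element-binding transcription factor 2, also known as SREBP-2 or bHLHd2). The alternative insert name, "Helix-loop-helix domain", suggests that the cloned fragment may correspond to that domain rather than the full-length protein, but the record does not give the boundaries. The coding sequence was introduced by Gateway recombination cloning and is transcribed from a T7 promoter, so expression depends on T7 RNA polymerase being supplied in the reaction. The listed 3′ sequencing primer implies that a T7 terminator lies downstream. The backbone contributes two N-terminal fusion partners. The His tag allows affinity capture or detection. EGFP provides a fluorescent readout, so the yield and integrity of the translated product can be followed directly.

The stated purpose is to serve as a standard for cell-free expression benchmarking. The plasmid belongs to a study that compared the performance of four cell-free protein expression systems, where uniformly tagged EGFP fusion constructs such as this one allow the output of different lysates to be compared.
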