Addgene plasmid #67129: pCellFree_G03 SREBF2
Purpose: Standard for cell-free expression benchmarking.
Depositing lab: Kirill Alexandrov. Depositing organization: University of Queensland. Publication: Performance benchmarking of four cell-free protein expression systems. Gagoski D, Polinkovsky ME, Mureev S, Kunert A, Johnston W, Gambin Y, Alexandrov K. Biotechnol Bioeng. 2015 Aug 24. doi: 10.1002/bit.25814. PubMed 26301602.
Backbone
  Vector backbone: pCellFree_G03
  Vector type: Cell-free expression
Growth in bacteria
  Bacterial resistance: Ampicillin, 100 μg/mL
  Growth temperature: 37°C
  Growth strain: DH5alpha
  Copy number: High Copy
Gene/Insert
  Gene/Insert name: SREBF2 (alt name: Helix-loop-helix domain)
  Species: H. sapiens (human)
  Entrez Gene: SREBF2 (a.k.a. SREBP-2, SREBP2, bHLHd2)
  Promoter: T7
  Tag / fusion protein: His (N terminal on backbone); EGFP (N terminal on backbone)
  Cloning method: Gateway Cloning
  Sequencing primers: 5′ EGFP-C; 3′ T7 terminal
Terms and licenses: Academic/Nonprofit Terms; Industry Terms: Not Available to Industry
How to cite: pCellFree_G03 SREBF2 was a gift from Kirill Alexandrov (Addgene plasmid # 67129 ; http://n2t.net/addgene:67129 ; RRID:Addgene_67129)
